Addgene plasmid #137006: AAV-SYN_mEGFP-CREB
Purpose: AAV backbone, mEGFP-CREB donor for G-CREB
Depositing lab: Ryohei Yasuda. Depositing organization: Max Planck Florida Institute. Publication: In Vivo Imaging of the Coupling between Neuronal and CREB Activity in the Mouse Brain. Laviv T, Scholl B, Parra-Bueno P, Foote B, Zhang C, Yan L, Hayano Y, Chu J, Yasuda R. Neuron. 2019 Dec 17. pii: S0896-6273(19)31037-2. doi: 10.1016/j.neuron.2019.11.028. PubMed 31883788.
Backbone
  Vector backbone: AAV_pSyn
  Backbone size w/o insert (bp): 4100
  Total vector size (bp): 5500
  Vector type: Mammalian Expression, AAV
Growth in bacteria
  Bacterial resistance: Ampicillin, 100 μg/mL
  Growth temperature: 37°C
  Growth strain: NEB Stable
  Copy number: High Copy
Gene/Insert
  Gene/Insert name: CREB1
  Species: R. norvegicus (rat)
  Entrez Gene: Creb1 (a.k.a. Creb)
  Promoter: hSynapsin
  Tag / fusion protein: mEGFP (N terminal on insert)
  Cloning method: Gibson Cloning
  Sequencing primers: 5′ hSyn_For
Resource information
  A portion of this plasmid was derived from a plasmid made by: CREB was a gift from Marc Montminy, Addgene #22394
Terms and licenses: Academic/Nonprofit Terms; Industry Terms: Not Available to Industry
How to cite: AAV-SYN_mEGFP-CREB was a gift from Ryohei Yasuda (Addgene plasmid # 137006 ; http://n2t.net/addgene:137006 ; RRID:Addgene_137006)
