[The description below was written by a language model from this plasmid's Addgene catalogue record, the feature table of its GenBank file and pLannotate feature annotations shown in this document.]
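Description:
AAV-SYN_mEGFP-CREB is an adeno-associated virus transfer plasmid of about 5.5 kb, built on an AAV_pSyn backbone for neuron-directed expression in mammalian cells. It is propagated in E. coli through a high-copy ColE1/pUC-type origin and selected with ampicillin via the beta-lactamase gene and its own promoter. An f1 phage origin is also present in the backbone. The expression cassette lies between two AAV2 inverted terminal repeats, the cis elements needed for replication and packaging of the intervening DNA into AAV particles when Rep, Cap and helper functions are supplied separately. The recombination-deficient growth strain listed in the record fits the tendency of ITRs to rearrange in bacteria. In the sequencing-derived annotation the left ITR is detected only as fragments, whereas the depositor's map labels it as an alternate, functionally equivalent ITR form.

Within the ITRs, the human synapsin I promoter restricts expression to neurons and drives a single open reading frame that begins at a Kozak consensus. The frame encodes monomeric EGFP fused to the N terminus of rat CREB1, the phosphorylation-dependent transcription factor that binds cAMP response elements. It is followed by a short cloning-site remnant and a human growth hormone polyadenylation signal. The depositor's GenBank file annotates only the fluorescent protein, as EGFP, while the automated annotation identifies mEGFP together with the Creb1 coding region and the poly(A) signal. No WPRE or other post-transcriptional element is annotated.

The record describes the plasmid as the mEGFP-CREB donor for G-CREB, a sensor from a study that imaged CREB activity alongside neuronal activity in the mouse brain. The partner acceptor component is not part of this construct.
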