LOCUS       Exported 5490 bp ds-DNA circular SYN 27-NOV-2019
DEFINITION  AAV backbone, mEGFP-CREB donor for G-CREB.
ACCESSION   .
VERSION     .
KEYWORDS    AAV-SYN_mEGFP-CREB
SOURCE      synthetic DNA construct
  ORGANISM  synthetic DNA construct
REFERENCE   1 (bases 1 to 5490)
  TITLE     In vivo imaging of the coupling between neuronal and CREB activity
            in the mouse brain
  JOURNAL   Unpublished
REFERENCE   2 (bases 1 to 5490)
  AUTHORS   .
  TITLE     Direct Submission
  JOURNAL   Exported Nov 27, 2019 from SnapGene Server 1.1.58
            http://www.snapgene.com
FEATURES             Location/Qualifiers
     source          1..5490
                     /dnas_title="addgene-plasmid-137006 UPDATE"
                     /organism="synthetic DNA construct"
                     /mol_type="other DNA"
     repeat_region   1..130
                     /label=AAV2 ITR (alternate)
                     /note="Functional equivalent of wild-type AAV2 ITR"
     promoter        210..657
                     /label=hSyn promoter
                     /note="human synapsin I promoter; confers neuron-specific
                     expression (Kugler et al., 2003)"
     regulatory      682..691
                     /regulatory_class="other"
                     /note="vertebrate consensus sequence for strong initiation
                     of translation (Kozak, 1987)"
     CDS             688..1404
                     /dnas_title="enhanced GFP"
                     /codon_start=1
                     /product="enhanced GFP"
                     /label=EGFP
                     /note="mammalian codon-optimized"
                     /translation="MVSKGEELFTGVVPILVELDGDVNGHKFSVSGEGEGDATYGKLTL
                     KFICTTGKLPVPWPTLVTTLTYGVQCFSRYPDHMKQHDFFKSAMPEGYVQERTIFFKDD
                     GNYKTRAEVKFEGDTLVNRIELKGIDFKEDGNILGHKLEYNYNSHNVYIMADKQKNGIK
                     VNFKIRHNIEDGSVQLADHYQQNTPIGDGPVLLPDNHYLSTQSALSKDPNEKRDHMVLL
                     EFVTAAGITLGMDELYK"
     primer_bind     complement(733..754)
                     /label=EGFP-N
                     /note="EGFP, reverse primer"
     primer_bind     complement(994..1013)
                     /label=EXFP-R
                     /note="For distinguishing EGFP variants, reverse primer"
     primer_bind     1341..1362
                     /label=EGFP-C
                     /note="EGFP, forward primer"
     repeat_region   2753..2893
                     /label=AAV2 ITR
                     /note="inverted terminal repeat of adeno-associated virus
                     serotype 2"
     repeat_region   2753..2882
                     /label=AAV2 ITR
     rep_origin      2968..3423
                     /direction=RIGHT
                     /label=f1 ori
                     /note="f1 bacteriophage origin of replication; arrow
                     indicates direction of (+) strand synthesis"
     primer_bind     complement(3055..3074)
                     /label=F1ori-R
                     /note="F1 origin, reverse primer"
     primer_bind     3265..3286
                     /label=F1ori-F
                     /note="F1 origin, forward primer"
     primer_bind     complement(3440..3459)
                     /label=pRS-marker
                     /note="pRS vectors, use to sequence yeast selectable
                     marker"
     primer_bind     3559..3581
                     /label=pGEX 3'
                     /note="pGEX vectors, reverse primer"
     primer_bind     complement(3619..3637)
                     /label=pBRforEco
                     /note="pBR322 vectors, upsteam of EcoRI site, forward
                     primer"
     promoter        3705..3809
                     /dnas_title="bla"
                     /gene="bla"
                     /label=AmpR promoter
     CDS             3810..4670
                     /dnas_title="bla"
                     /codon_start=1
                     /gene="bla"
                     /product="beta-lactamase"
                     /label=AmpR
                     /note="confers resistance to ampicillin, carbenicillin, and
                     related antibiotics"
                     /translation="MSIQHFRVALIPFFAAFCLPVFAHPETLVKVKDAEDQLGARVGYI
                     ELDLNSGKILESFRPEERFPMMSTFKVLLCGAVLSRIDAGQEQLGRRIHYSQNDLVEYS
                     PVTEKHLTDGMTVRELCSAAITMSDNTAANLLLTTIGGPKELTAFLHNMGDHVTRLDRW
                     EPELNEAIPNDERDTTMPVAMATTLRKLLTGELLTLASRQQLIDWMEADKVAGPLLRSA
                     LPAGWFIADKSGAGERGSRGIIAALGPDGKPSRIVVIYTTGSQATMDERNRQIAEIGAS
                     LIKHW"
     primer_bind     complement(4028..4047)
                     /label=Amp-R
                     /note="Ampicillin resistance gene, reverse primer"
     rep_origin      4841..5429
                     /direction=RIGHT
                     /label=ori
                     /note="high-copy-number ColE1/pMB1/pBR322/pUC origin of
                     replication"
     primer_bind     5330..5349
                     /label=pBR322ori-F
                     /note="pBR322 origin, forward primer"
ORIGIN
        1 cctgcaggca gctgcgcgct cgctcgctca ctgaggccgc ccgggcgtcg ggcgaccttt
       61 ggtcgcccgg cctcagtgag cgagcgagcg cgcagagagg gagtggccaa ctccatcact
      121 aggggttcct gcggccgcac gcgtattacc gccatgcatt agttattaat agtaatcaat
      181 tacggggtct gcagagggcc ctgcgtatga gtgcaagtgg gttttaggac caggatgagg
      241 cggggtgggg gtgcctacct gacgaccgac cccgacccac tggacaagca cccaaccccc
      301 attccccaaa ttgcgcatcc cctatcagag agggggaggg gaaacaggat gcggcgaggc
      361 gcgtgcgcac tgccagcttc agcaccgcgg acagtgcctt cgcccccgcc tggcggcgcg
      421 cgccaccgcc gcctcagcac tgaaggcgcg ctgacgtcac tcgccggtcc cccgcaaact
      481 ccccttcccg gccaccttgg tcgcgtccgc gccgccgccg gcccagccgg accgcaccac
      541 gcgaggcgcg agataggggg gcacgggcgc gaccatctgc gctgcggcgc cggcgactca
      601 gcgctgcctc agtctgcggt gggcagcgga ggagtcgtgt cgtgcctgag agcgcagtcg
      661 aattggctag cgctaccggt cgccaccatg gtgagcaagg gcgaggagct gttcaccggg
      721 gtggtgccca tcctggtcga gctggacggc gacgtaaacg gccacaagtt cagcgtgtcc
      781 ggcgagggcg agggcgatgc cacctacggc aagctgaccc tgaagttcat ctgcaccacc
      841 ggcaagctgc ccgtgccctg gcccaccctc gtgaccaccc tgacctacgg cgtgcagtgc
      901 ttcagccgct accccgacca catgaagcag cacgacttct tcaagtccgc catgcccgaa
      961 ggctacgtcc aggagcgcac catcttcttc aaggacgacg gcaactacaa gacccgcgcc
     1021 gaggtgaagt tcgagggcga caccctggtg aaccgcatcg agctgaaggg catcgacttc
     1081 aaggaggacg gcaacatcct ggggcacaag ctggagtaca actacaacag ccacaacgtc
     1141 tatatcatgg ccgacaagca gaagaacggc atcaaggtga acttcaagat ccgccacaac
     1201 atcgaggacg gcagcgtgca gctcgccgac cactaccagc agaacacccc catcggcgac
     1261 ggccccgtgc tgctgcccga caaccactac ctgagcaccc agtccAAGct gagcaaagac
     1321 cccaacgaga agcgcgatca catggtcctg ctggagttcg tgaccgccgc cgggatcact
     1381 ctcggcatgg acgagctgta caagcctacc cctaccccta ccatgaccat ggactctgga
     1441 gcagacaacc agcagagtgg agatgctgct gtaacagaag ctgaaagtca acaaatgaca
     1501 gttcaagccc agccacagat tgccacatta gcccaggtat ccatgccagc agctcatgcg
     1561 acgtcatctg ctcccactgt aaccttagtg cagctgccca atgggcagac agtccaggtc
     1621 catggggtca tccaggcggc ccagccatca gttattcagt ctccacaagt ccaaacagtt
     1681 cagtcttcct gtaaggactt aaaaagactt ttctccggaa ctcagatttc aactattgca
     1741 gaaagtgaag attcacagga gtctgtggat agtgtaactg attcccaaaa acgaagggaa
     1801 atcctttcaa ggaggccttc ctacaggaaa attttgaatg acttatcttc tgatgcacca
     1861 ggggtgccaa ggattgaaga agaaaaatca gaagaagaga cttcagcccc tgccatcacc
     1921 actgtaacag tgccaacccc gatttaccaa actagcagtg ggcagtatat tgccattacc
     1981 cagggaggag caatacagct ggctaacaat ggtaccgatg gggtacaggg cctgcagaca
     2041 ttaaccatga ccaatgcagc tgccactcag ccgggtacta ccattctaca atatgcacag
     2101 accactgatg gacagcagat tctagtgccc agcaaccaag ttgttgttca agctgcctct
     2161 ggtgatgtac aaacatacca gattcgcaca gcacccacta gcaccattgc ccctggagtt
     2221 gttatggcgt cctccccagc acttcctaca cagcctgctg aagaagcagc acgaaagaga
     2281 gaggttcgtc taatgaagaa cagggaagca gcaagagaat gtcgtagaaa gaagaaagaa
     2341 tatgtgaaat gtttagagaa cagagtggca gtgcttgaaa accaaaacaa aacattgatt
     2401 gaggagctaa aagcacttaa ggacctttac tgccacaagt cagattaaaa gcttgtggca
     2461 tccctgtgac ccctccccag tgcctctcct ggccctggaa gttgccactc cagtgcccac
     2521 cagccttgtc ctaataaaat taagttgcat cattttgtct gactaggtgt ccttctataa
     2581 tattatgggg tggagggggg tggtatggag caaggggcaa gttgggaaga caacctgtag
     2641 ggcctgcggg gtctattggg aacccaaatt gctgggatta caggcgtgaa ccactgctcc
     2701 cttccctgtc cttctgattt tgtaggtaac cacgtgcgga ccgagcggcc gcaggaaccc
     2761 ctagtgatgg agttggccac tccctctctg cgcgctcgct cgctcactga ggccgggcga
     2821 ccaaaggtcg cccgacgccc gggctttgcc cgggcggcct cagtgagcga gcgagcgcgc
     2881 agctgcctgc aggggcgcct gatgcggtat tttctcctta cgcatctgtg cggtatttca
     2941 caccgcatan nnnnnnnnnn nnnnnnnnnn nnnnnnnnnn nnnnnnnnnn nnnnnnnnnn
     3001 nnnnnnnnnn nnnnnnnnnn nnnnnnnnnn nnnnnnnnnn nnnnnnnnnn nnnnnnnnnn
     3061 nnnnnnnnnn nnnnnnnnnn nnnnnnnnnn ncnnnnnnnn nnnnnnnnnn nnnnnnnnnn
     3121 nnnnnnnnnn nnnnnnnnnn nnnnnnnnnn nnnnnnnnnn nnnnnnnnnn nnnnnnnnnn
     3181 nnnnnnnnnn nnnnnnnnnn nnnnnnnnnn nnnnnnnnnn nnnnnnnnnn nnncctttga
     3241 cgttggagtc cacgttcttt aatagtggac tcttgttcca aactggaaca acactcaacc
     3301 ctatctcggg ctattctttt gatttataag ggattttgcc gatttcggcc tattggttaa
     3361 aaaatgagct gatttaacaa aaatttaacg cgaattttaa caaaatatta acgtttacaa
     3421 ttttatggtg cactctcagt acaatctgct ctgatgccgc atagttaagc cagccccgac
     3481 acccgccaac acccgctgac gcgccctgac gggcttgtct gctcccggca tccgcttaca
     3541 gacaagctgt gaccgtctcc gggagctgca tgtgtcagag gttttcaccg tcatcaccga
     3601 aacgcgcgag acgaaagggc ctcgtgatac gcctattttt ataggttaat gtcatgataa
     3661 taatggtttc ttagacgtca ggtggcactt ttcggggaaa tgtgcgcgga acccctattt
     3721 gtttattttt ctaaatacat tcaaatatgt atccgctcat gagacaataa ccctgataaa
     3781 tgcttcaata atattgaaaa aggaagagta tgagtattca acatttccgt gtcgccctta
     3841 ttcccttttt tgcggcattt tgccttcctg tttttgctca cccagaaacg ctggtgaaag
     3901 taaaagatgc tgaagatcag ttgggtgcac gagtgggtta catcgaactg gatctcaaca
     3961 gcggtaagat ccttgagagt tttcgccccg aagaacgttt tccaatgatg agcactttta
     4021 aagttctgct atgtggcgcg gtattatccc gtattgacgc cgggcaagag caactcggtc
     4081 gccgcataca ctattctcag aatgacttgg ttgagtactc accagtcaca gaaaagcatc
     4141 ttacggatgg catgacagta agagaattat gcagtgctgc cataaccatg agtgataaca
     4201 ctgcggccaa cttacttctg acaacgatcg gaggaccgaa ggagctaacc gcttttttgc
     4261 acaacatggg ggatcatgta actcgccttg atcgttggga accggagctg aatgaagcca
     4321 taccaaacga cgagcgtgac accacgatgc ctgtagcaat ggcaacaacg ttgcgcaaac
     4381 tattaactgg cgaactactt actctagctt cccggcaaca attaatagac tggatggagg
     4441 cggataaagt tgcaggacca cttctgcgct cggcccttcc ggctggctgg tttattgctg
     4501 ataaatctgg agccggtgag cgtgggtctc gcggtatcat tgcagcactg gggccagatg
     4561 gtaagccctc ccgtatcgta gttatctaca cgacggggag tcaggcaact atggatgaac
     4621 gaaatagaca gatcgctgag ataggtgcct cactgattaa gcattggtaa ctgtcagacc
     4681 aagtttactc atatatactt tagattgatt taaaacttca tttttaattt aaaaggatct
     4741 aggtgaagat cctttttgat aatctcatga ccaaaatccc ttaacgtgag ttttcgttcc
     4801 actgagcgtc agaccccgta gaaaagatca aaggatcttc ttgagatcct ttttttctgc
     4861 gcgtaatctg ctgcttgcaa acaaaaaaac caccgctacc agcggtggtt tgtttgccgg
     4921 atcaagagct accaactctt tttccgaagg taactggctt cagcagagcg cagataccaa
     4981 atactgtcct tctagtgtag ccgtagttag gccaccactt caagaactct gtagcaccgc
     5041 ctacatacct cgctctgcta atcctgttac cagtggctgc tgccagtggc gataagtcgt
     5101 gtcttaccgg gttggactca agacgatagt taccggataa ggcgcagcgg tcgggctgaa
     5161 cggggggttc gtgcacacag cccagcttgg agcgaacgac ctacaccgaa ctgagatacc
     5221 tacagcgtga gctatgagaa agcgccacgc ttcccgaagg gagaaaggcg gacaggtatc
     5281 cggtaagcgg cagggtcgga acaggagagc gcacgaggga gcttccaggg ggaaacgcct
     5341 ggtatcttta tagtcctgtc gggtttcgcc acctctgact tgagcgtcga tttttgtgat
     5401 gctcgtcagg ggggcggagc ctatggaaaa acgccagcaa cgcggccttt ttacggttcc
     5461 tggccttttg ctggcctttt gctcacatgt
//
