Features (pLannotate 1.2.2; 17 found; start..end, strand, type, name):
     12..39      +  repeat_region  AAV2 ITR (fragment): inverted terminal repeat of adeno-associated virus serotype 2 inverted
     68..95      +  repeat_region  AAV2 ITR (fragment): inverted terminal repeat of adeno-associated virus serotype 2 inverted
    160..189     +  enhancer       CMV enhancer (fragment): human cytomegalovirus immediate early enhancer
    210..657     +  promoter       hSyn promoter: human synapsin I promoter; confers neuron-specific expression (Kügler et al., 2003)
    688..1404    +  CDS            mEGFP: mEGFP is a basic (constitutively fluorescent) green fluorescent protein published in 2002, derived from Aequorea victoria. It has moderate acid sensitivity.
   1432..2445    +  CDS            Creb1: CREB1_RAT - Also known as Creb-1. Experimental evidence at protein level: Swiss-Prot protein existence level 1. Phosphorylation-dependent transcription factor that stimulates transcription upon binding to the DNA cAMP response element (CRE), a sequence present in many viral and cellular promoters. Transcription activation is enhanced by the TORC coactivators which act independently of Ser-119 phosphorylation. Involved in different cellular processes including the synchronization of circadian rhythmicity and the differentiation of adipose cells (By similarity). From Rattus norvegicus (Rat).
   2449..2476    +  misc_feature   MCS (fragment): multiple cloning site
   2477..2653    +  polyA_signal   hGH poly(A) signal (fragment): human growth hormone polyadenylation signal
   2653..2711    +  polyA_signal   hGH poly(A) signal (fragment): human growth hormone polyadenylation signal
   2743..2883    +  repeat_region  AAV2 ITR: inverted terminal repeat of adeno-associated virus serotype 2 inverted
   2888..2939    -  misc_feature   bom (fragment): basis of mobility region from pBR322
   2958..3413    +  rep_origin     f1 ori (sequence partly withheld): f1 bacteriophage origin of replication; arrow indicates direction of (+) strand synthesis
   3414..3463    -  misc_feature   bom (fragment): basis of mobility region from pBR322
   3565..3600    -  CDS            rop (fragment): Rop protein, which maintains plasmids at low copy number; rop
   3695..3799    +  promoter       AmpR promoter: bla
   3800..4660    +  CDS            AmpR: β-lactamase; bla; confers resistance to ampicillin, carbenicillin, and related antibiotics
   4831..5419    +  rep_origin     ori: high-copy-number ColE1/pMB1/pBR322/pUC origin of replication
>Addgene plasmid #137006 | AAV-SYN_mEGFP-CREB | addgene full sequence | sequence record 272048 | Addgene NGS Result
CCTGCAGGCAGCTGCGCGCTCGCTCGCTCACTGAGGCCGCCCGGGCGTCGGGCGACCTTTGGTCGCCCGG
CCTCAGTGAGCGAGCGAGCGCGCAGAGAGGGAGTGGCCAACTCCATCACTAGGGGTTCCTGCGGCCGCAC
GCGTATTACCGCCATGCATTAGTTATTAATAGTAATCAATTACGGGGTCTGCAGAGGGCCCTGCGTATGA
GTGCAAGTGGGTTTTAGGACCAGGATGAGGCGGGGTGGGGGTGCCTACCTGACGACCGACCCCGACCCAC
TGGACAAGCACCCAACCCCCATTCCCCAAATTGCGCATCCCCTATCAGAGAGGGGGAGGGGAAACAGGAT
GCGGCGAGGCGCGTGCGCACTGCCAGCTTCAGCACCGCGGACAGTGCCTTCGCCCCCGCCTGGCGGCGCG
CGCCACCGCCGCCTCAGCACTGAAGGCGCGCTGACGTCACTCGCCGGTCCCCCGCAAACTCCCCTTCCCG
GCCACCTTGGTCGCGTCCGCGCCGCCGCCGGCCCAGCCGGACCGCACCACGCGAGGCGCGAGATAGGGGG
GCACGGGCGCGACCATCTGCGCTGCGGCGCCGGCGACTCAGCGCTGCCTCAGTCTGCGGTGGGCAGCGGA
GGAGTCGTGTCGTGCCTGAGAGCGCAGTCGAATTGGCTAGCGCTACCGGTCGCCACCATGGTGAGCAAGG
GCGAGGAGCTGTTCACCGGGGTGGTGCCCATCCTGGTCGAGCTGGACGGCGACGTAAACGGCCACAAGTT
CAGCGTGTCCGGCGAGGGCGAGGGCGATGCCACCTACGGCAAGCTGACCCTGAAGTTCATCTGCACCACC
GGCAAGCTGCCCGTGCCCTGGCCCACCCTCGTGACCACCCTGACCTACGGCGTGCAGTGCTTCAGCCGCT
ACCCCGACCACATGAAGCAGCACGACTTCTTCAAGTCCGCCATGCCCGAAGGCTACGTCCAGGAGCGCAC
CATCTTCTTCAAGGACGACGGCAACTACAAGACCCGCGCCGAGGTGAAGTTCGAGGGCGACACCCTGGTG
AACCGCATCGAGCTGAAGGGCATCGACTTCAAGGAGGACGGCAACATCCTGGGGCACAAGCTGGAGTACA
ACTACAACAGCCACAACGTCTATATCATGGCCGACAAGCAGAAGAACGGCATCAAGGTGAACTTCAAGAT
CCGCCACAACATCGAGGACGGCAGCGTGCAGCTCGCCGACCACTACCAGCAGAACACCCCCATCGGCGAC
GGCCCCGTGCTGCTGCCCGACAACCACTACCTGAGCACCCAGTCCAAGCTGAGCAAAGACCCCAACGAGA
AGCGCGATCACATGGTCCTGCTGGAGTTCGTGACCGCCGCCGGGATCACTCTCGGCATGGACGAGCTGTA
CAAGCCTACCCCTACCCCTACCATGACCATGGACTCTGGAGCAGACAACCAGCAGAGTGGAGATGCTGCT
GTAACAGAAGCTGAAAGTCAACAAATGACAGTTCAAGCCCAGCCACAGATTGCCACATTAGCCCAGGTAT
CCATGCCAGCAGCTCATGCGACGTCATCTGCTCCCACTGTAACCTTAGTGCAGCTGCCCAATGGGCAGAC
AGTCCAGGTCCATGGGGTCATCCAGGCGGCCCAGCCATCAGTTATTCAGTCTCCACAAGTCCAAACAGTT
CAGTCTTCCTGTAAGGACTTAAAAAGACTTTTCTCCGGAACTCAGATTTCAACTATTGCAGAAAGTGAAG
ATTCACAGGAGTCTGTGGATAGTGTAACTGATTCCCAAAAACGAAGGGAAATCCTTTCAAGGAGGCCTTC
CTACAGGAAAATTTTGAATGACTTATCTTCTGATGCACCAGGGGTGCCAAGGATTGAAGAAGAAAAATCA
GAAGAAGAGACTTCAGCCCCTGCCATCACCACTGTAACAGTGCCAACCCCGATTTACCAAACTAGCAGTG
GGCAGTATATTGCCATTACCCAGGGAGGAGCAATACAGCTGGCTAACAATGGTACCGATGGGGTACAGGG
CCTGCAGACATTAACCATGACCAATGCAGCTGCCACTCAGCCGGGTACTACCATTCTACAATATGCACAG
ACCACTGATGGACAGCAGATTCTAGTGCCCAGCAACCAAGTTGTTGTTCAAGCTGCCTCTGGTGATGTAC
AAACATACCAGATTCGCACAGCACCCACTAGCACCATTGCCCCTGGAGTTGTTATGGCGTCCTCCCCAGC
ACTTCCTACACAGCCTGCTGAAGAAGCAGCACGAAAGAGAGAGGTTCGTCTAATGAAGAACAGGGAAGCA
GCAAGAGAATGTCGTAGAAAGAAGAAAGAATATGTGAAATGTTTAGAGAACAGAGTGGCAGTGCTTGAAA
ACCAAAACAAAACATTGATTGAGGAGCTAAAAGCACTTAAGGACCTTTACTGCCACAAGTCAGATTGATC
CGGACTCAGATCTCGAGCTCAAGCTTGTGGCATCCCTGTGACCCCTCCCCAGTGCCTCTCCTGGCCCTGG
AAGTTGCCACTCCAGTGCCCACCAGCCTTGTCCTAATAAAATTAAGTTGCATCATTTTGTCTGACTAGGT
GTCCTTCTATAATATTATGGGGTGGAGGGGGGTGGTATGGAGCAAGGGGCAAGTTGGGAAGACCCAAATT
GCTGGGATTACAGGCGTGAACCACTGCTCCCTTCCCTGTCCTTCTGATTTTGTAGGTAACCACGTGCGGA
CCGAGCGGCCGCAGGAACCCCTAGTGATGGAGTTGGCCACTCCCTCTCTGCGCGCTCGCTCGCTCACTGA
GGCCGGGCGACCAAAGGTCGCCCGACGCCCGGGCTTTGCCCGGGCGGCCTCAGTGAGCGAGCGAGCGCGC
AGCTGCCTGCAGGGGCGCCTGATGCGGTATTTTCTCCTTACGCATCTGTGCGGTATTTCACACCGCATA
[95 nt withheld, positions 2940-3034]
T
[46 nt withheld, positions 3036-3081]
C
[141 nt withheld, positions 3083-3223]
CCTTTGACGTTGGAGTCCACGTTCTTTAATAGTGGACTCTTGTTCCAAACTGGAACAACACTCAACTCTA
TCTCGGGCTATTCTTTTGATTTATAAGGGATTTTGCCGATTTCGGTCTATTGGTTAAAAAATGAGCTGAT
TTAACAAAAATTTAACGCGAATTTTAACAAAATATTAACGTTTACAATTTTATGGTGCACTCTCAGTACA
ATCTGCTCTGATGCCGCATAGTTAAGCCAGCCCCGACACCCGCCAACACCCGCTGACGCGCCCTGACGGG
CTTGTCTGCTCCCGGCATCCGCTTACAGACAAGCTGTGACCGTCTCCGGGAGCTGCATGTGTCAGAGGTT
TTCACCGTCATCACCGAAACGCGCGAGACGAAAGGGCCTCGTGATACGCCTATTTTTATAGGTTAATGTC
ATGATAATAATGGTTTCTTAGACGTCAGGTGGCACTTTTCGGGGAAATGTGCGCGGAACCCCTATTTGTT
TATTTTTCTAAATACATTCAAATATGTATCCGCTCATGAGACAATAACCCTGATAAATGCTTCAATAATA
TTGAAAAAGGAAGAGTATGAGTATTCAACATTTCCGTGTCGCCCTTATTCCCTTTTTTGCGGCATTTTGC
CTTCCTGTTTTTGCTCACCCAGAAACGCTGGTGAAAGTAAAAGATGCTGAAGATCAGTTGGGTGCACGAG
TGGGTTACATCGAACTGGATCTCAACAGCGGTAAGATCCTTGAGAGTTTTCGCCCCGAAGAACGTTTTCC
AATGATGAGCACTTTTAAAGTTCTGCTATGTGGCGCGGTATTATCCCGTATTGACGCCGGGCAAGAGCAA
CTCGGTCGCCGCATACACTATTCTCAGAATGACTTGGTTGAGTACTCACCAGTCACAGAAAAGCATCTTA
CGGATGGCATGACAGTAAGAGAATTATGCAGTGCTGCCATAACCATGAGTGATAACACTGCGGCCAACTT
ACTTCTGACAACGATCGGAGGACCGAAGGAGCTAACCGCTTTTTTGCACAACATGGGGGATCATGTAACT
CGCCTTGATCGTTGGGAACCGGAGCTGAATGAAGCCATACCAAACGACGAGCGTGACACCACGATGCCTG
TAGCAATGGCAACAACGTTGCGCAAACTATTAACTGGCGAACTACTTACTCTAGCTTCCCGGCAACAATT
AATAGACTGGATGGAGGCGGATAAAGTTGCAGGACCACTTCTGCGCTCGGCCCTTCCGGCTGGCTGGTTT
ATTGCTGATAAATCTGGAGCCGGTGAGCGTGGGTCTCGCGGTATCATTGCAGCACTGGGGCCAGATGGTA
AGCCCTCCCGTATCGTAGTTATCTACACGACGGGGAGTCAGGCAACTATGGATGAACGAAATAGACAGAT
CGCTGAGATAGGTGCCTCACTGATTAAGCATTGGTAACTGTCAGACCAAGTTTACTCATATATACTTTAG
ATTGATTTAAAACTTCATTTTTAATTTAAAAGGATCTAGGTGAAGATCCTTTTTGATAATCTCATGACCA
AAATCCCTTAACGTGAGTTTTCGTTCCACTGAGCGTCAGACCCCGTAGAAAAGATCAAAGGATCTTCTTG
AGATCCTTTTTTTCTGCGCGTAATCTGCTGCTTGCAAACAAAAAAACCACCGCTACCAGCGGTGGTTTGT
TTGCCGGATCAAGAGCTACCAACTCTTTTTCCGAAGGTAACTGGCTTCAGCAGAGCGCAGATACCAAATA
CTGTTCTTCTAGTGTAGCCGTAGTTAGGCCACCACTTCAAGAACTCTGTAGCACCGCCTACATACCTCGC
TCTGCTAATCCTGTTACCAGTGGCTGCTGCCAGTGGCGATAAGTCGTGTCTTACCGGGTTGGACTCAAGA
CGATAGTTACCGGATAAGGCGCAGCGGTCGGGCTGAACGGGGGGTTCGTGCACACAGCCCAGCTTGGAGC
GAACGACCTACACCGAACTGAGATACCTACAGCGTGAGCTATGAGAAAGCGCCACGCTTCCCGAAGGGAG
AAAGGCGGACAGGTATCCGGTAAGCGGCAGGGTCGGAACAGGAGAGCGCACGAGGGAGCTTCCAGGGGGA
AACGCCTGGTATCTTTATAGTCCTGTCGGGTTTCGCCACCTCTGACTTGAGCGTCGATTTTTGTGATGCT
CGTCAGGGGGGCGGAGCCTATGGAAAAACGCCAGCAACGCGGCCTTTTTACGGTTCCTGGCCTTTTGCTG
GCCTTTTGCTCACATGT
